Addgene plasmid #169597: pVH333-1-Tier1-PhCMV-dCas9-3xNLS-VP64
Purpose: Tier-1 vector encoding PhCMV-driven dCas9-3xNLS-VP64 expression (PhCMV-dCas9-3xNLS-VP64-pA).
Depositing lab: Martin Fussenegger. Depositing organization: ETH Zurich (Swiss Federal Institute of Technology). Publication: A versatile plasmid architecture for mammalian synthetic biology (VAMSyB). Haellman V, Strittmatter T, Bertschi A, Stucheli P, Fussenegger M. Metab Eng. 2021 Jul;66:41-50. doi: 10.1016/j.ymben.2021.04.003. Epub 2021 Apr 18. PubMed 33857582.
Backbone
  Vector backbone: pMM1 (pcDNA3.1-based)
  Backbone size w/o insert (bp): 4435
  Vector type: Mammalian Expression
  Selectable markers: Neomycin (select with G418)
Growth in bacteria
  Bacterial resistance: Ampicillin, 100 μg/mL
  Growth temperature: 37°C
  Growth strain: DH5alpha
  Copy number: High Copy
Gene/Insert
  Gene/Insert name: dead S.pyogenes Cas9 - VP64 fusion (alt name: PCMV-dCas9-VP64)
  Species: S. pyogenes, herpes simplex virus
  Promoter: PhCMV
  Cloning method: Restriction Enzyme; 5′ cloning site Unknown (unknown if destroyed)
  Sequencing primers: 5′ AmpStart; 3′ BGH-rev
Terms and licenses: Academic/Nonprofit Terms; Industry Terms: Not Available to Industry
How to cite: pVH333-1-Tier1-PhCMV-dCas9-3xNLS-VP64 was a gift from Martin Fussenegger (Addgene plasmid # 169597 ; http://n2t.net/addgene:169597 ; RRID:Addgene_169597)
