[The description below was written by a language model from this plasmid's Addgene catalogue record and pLannotate feature annotations shown in this document.]
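Description:
pVH333-1-Tier1-PhCMV-dCas9-3xNLS-VP64 is a mammalian expression plasmid built on pMM1, a pcDNA3.1-derived backbone, and forms part of a modular plasmid architecture for mammalian synthetic biology, in which it is designated a "Tier-1" vector carrying a single expression unit. The sequenced record is 9,540 nt. It is maintained in E. coli through a high-copy ColE1/pUC-type origin and an ampicillin resistance gene (β-lactamase with its own promoter), and it also retains an f1 phage origin. For selection in mammalian cells, an SV40 enhancer/early promoter drives the neomycin phosphotransferase gene, terminated by an SV40 polyadenylation signal, allowing G418 selection.

The payload is a CRISPR activation effector. The human cytomegalovirus immediate-early enhancer and promoter (PhCMV) drive a catalytically dead Streptococcus pyogenes Cas9, fused at its C-terminus to three tandem SV40 large T antigen nuclear localization signals and then to VP64, a tetrameric repeat of the minimal herpes simplex virus VP16 activation domain. Transcripts are terminated by the bovine growth hormone polyadenylation signal. A T7 promoter lies between the CMV promoter and the coding sequence, a common pcDNA3.1 feature. Because dCas9 binds DNA under guide RNA direction without cutting, the fusion recruits transcriptional activation to targeted promoters; no guide RNA cassette is annotated here, so guides would have to come from another construct. Several short annotated fragments (a truncated HIV-1 LTR, ble, lacI, lac promoter/operator elements and a small SV40 promoter piece) appear to be backbone remnants or partial sequence matches rather than functional parts. The record supports use for programmable gene activation in mammalian cells.
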