Features (pLannotate 1.2.2; 23 found; start..end, strand, type, name):
    111..144     +  LTR            5' LTR (truncated) (fragment): truncated 5' long terminal repeat (LTR) from HIV-1
    160..178     +  promoter       T7 promoter: promoter for bacteriophage T7 RNA polymerase
    219..4319    +  CDS            cas9: CAS9_STRP1 - Also known as csn1 From Streptococcus pyogenes serotype M1.
   4338..4358    +  CDS            SV40 NLS: nuclear localization signal of SV40 (simian virus 40) large T antigen
   4362..4382    +  CDS            SV40 NLS: nuclear localization signal of SV40 (simian virus 40) large T antigen
   4386..4406    +  CDS            SV40 NLS: nuclear localization signal of SV40 (simian virus 40) large T antigen
   4413..4562    +  CDS            VP64: tetrameric repeat of the minimal activation domain of herpes simplex virus VP16 (Beerli et al., 1998)
   4629..4853    +  polyA_signal   bGH poly(A) signal: bovine growth hormone polyadenylation signal
   4857..4878    +  promoter       SV40 promoter (fragment): SV40 enhancer and early promoter
   4899..5327    +  rep_origin     f1 ori (sequence partly withheld): f1 bacteriophage origin of replication; arrow indicates direction of (+) strand synthesis
   5341..5670    +  promoter       SV40 promoter: SV40 enhancer and early promoter
   5737..6528    +  CDS            neo: KKA2_KLEPN - Also known as kan, nptII. Experimental evidence at protein level: Swiss-Prot protein existence level 1. Resistance to kanamycin, neomycin, paromomycin, ribostamycin, butirosin and gentamicin B. From Klebsiella pneumoniae.
   6552..6710    +  CDS            ble (fragment): BLE_KLEPN - Experimental evidence at protein level: Swiss-Prot protein existence level 1. Binding protein with a strong affinity to the bleomycin family of antibiotics. Binds to CL990; an antimitotic-antibiotic compound. From Klebsiella pneumoniae.
   6705..6826    +  polyA_signal   SV40 poly(A) signal: SV40 polyadenylation signal
   6899..6915    -  protein_bind   lac operator: The lac repressor binds to the lac operator to inhibit transcription in E. coli. This inhibition can be relieved by adding lactose or isopropyl-β-D-thiogalactopyranoside (IPTG). lac repressor encoded by lacI
   6923..6953    -  promoter       lac promoter: promoter for the E. coli lac operon
   6968..6989    -  protein_bind   CAP binding site: CAP binding activates transcription in the presence of cAMP. E. coli catabolite activator protein
   7002..7094    -  CDS            lacI (fragment): lac repressor; lacI; The lac repressor binds to the lac operator to inhibit transcription in E. coli. This inhibition can be relieved by adding lactose or isopropyl-β-D-thiogalactopyranoside (IPTG).
   7277..7865    -  rep_origin     ori: high-copy-number ColE1/pMB1/pBR322/pUC origin of replication
   8036..8896    -  CDS            AmpR: β-lactamase; bla; confers resistance to ampicillin, carbenicillin, and related antibiotics
   8897..9001    -  promoter       AmpR promoter: bla
   9148..9451    +  enhancer       CMV enhancer: human cytomegalovirus immediate early enhancer
   9452..115     +  promoter       CMV promoter (across the origin): human cytomegalovirus (CMV) immediate early promoter
>Addgene plasmid #169597 | pVH333-1-Tier1-PhCMV-dCas9-3xNLS-VP64 | addgene full sequence | sequence record 366206 | Addgene NGS Result
GAGTTTGTTTTGGCACCAAAATCAACGGGACTTTCCAAAATGTCGTAACAACTCCGCCCCATTGACGCAA
ATGGGCGGTAGGCGTGTACGGTGGGAGGTCTATATAAGCAGAGCTCTCTGGCTAACTAGAGAACCCACTG
CTTACTGGCTTATCGAAATTAATACGACTCACTATAGGGAGACCCAAGCTGTTCGAAGCGGAATTCACCA
TGACTAGTGACAAGAAGTATTCTATCGGACTGGCCATCGGGACTAATAGCGTCGGGTGGGCCGTGATCAC
TGACGAGTACAAGGTGCCCTCTAAGAAGTTCAAGGTGCTCGGGAACACCGACCGGCATTCCATCAAGAAA
AATCTGATCGGAGCTCTCCTCTTTGATTCAGGGGAGACCGCTGAAGCAACCCGCCTCAAGCGGACTGCTA
GACGGCGGTACACCAGGAGGAAGAACCGGATTTGTTACCTTCAAGAGATATTCTCCAACGAAATGGCAAA
GGTCGACGACAGCTTCTTCCATAGGCTGGAAGAATCATTCCTCGTGGAAGAGGATAAGAAGCATGAACGG
CATCCCATCTTCGGTAATATCGTCGACGAGGTGGCCTATCACGAGAAATACCCAACCATCTACCATCTTC
GCAAAAAGCTGGTGGACTCAACCGACAAGGCAGACCTCCGGCTTATCTACCTGGCCCTGGCCCACATGAT
CAAGTTCAGAGGCCACTTCCTGATCGAGGGCGACCTCAATCCTGACAATAGCGATGTGGATAAACTGTTC
ATCCAGCTGGTGCAGACTTACAACCAGCTCTTTGAAGAGAACCCCATCAATGCAAGCGGAGTCGATGCCA
AGGCCATTCTGTCAGCCCGGCTGTCAAAGAGCCGCAGACTTGAGAATCTTATCGCTCAGCTGCCGGGTGA
AAAGAAAAATGGACTGTTCGGGAACCTGATTGCTCTTTCACTTGGGCTGACTCCCAATTTCAAGTCTAAT
TTCGACCTGGCAGAGGATGCCAAGCTGCAACTGTCCAAGGACACCTATGATGACGATCTCGACAACCTCC
TGGCCCAGATCGGTGACCAATACGCCGACCTTTTCCTTGCTGCTAAGAATCTTTCTGACGCCATCCTGCT
GTCTGACATTCTCCGCGTGAACACTGAAATCACCAAGGCCCCTCTTTCAGCTTCAATGATTAAGCGGTAT
GATGAGCACCACCAGGACCTGACCCTGCTTAAGGCACTCGTCCGGCAGCAGCTTCCGGAGAAGTACAAGG
AAATCTTCTTTGACCAGTCAAAGAATGGATACGCCGGCTACATCGACGGAGGTGCCTCCCAAGAGGAATT
TTATAAGTTTATCAAACCTATCCTTGAGAAGATGGACGGCACCGAAGAGCTCCTCGTGAAACTGAATCGG
GAGGATCTGCTGCGGAAGCAGCGCACTTTCGACAATGGGAGCATTCCCCACCAGATCCATCTTGGGGAGC
TTCACGCCATCCTTCGGCGCCAAGAGGACTTCTACCCCTTTCTTAAGGACAACAGGGAGAAGATTGAGAA
AATTCTCACTTTCCGCATCCCCTACTACGTGGGACCCCTCGCCAGAGGAAATAGCCGGTTTGCTTGGATG
ACCAGAAAGTCAGAAGAAACTATCACTCCCTGGAACTTCGAAGAGGTGGTGGACAAGGGAGCCAGCGCTC
AGTCATTCATCGAACGGATGACTAACTTCGATAAGAACCTCCCCAATGAGAAGGTCCTGCCGAAACATTC
CCTGCTCTACGAGTACTTTACCGTGTACAACGAGCTGACCAAGGTGAAATATGTCACCGAAGGGATGAGG
AAGCCCGCATTCCTGTCAGGCGAACAAAAGAAGGCAATTGTGGACCTTCTGTTCAAGACCAATAGAAAGG
TGACCGTGAAGCAGCTGAAGGAGGACTATTTCAAGAAAATTGAATGCTTCGACTCTGTGGAGATTAGCGG
GGTCGAAGATCGGTTCAACGCAAGCCTGGGTACCTACCATGATCTGCTTAAGATCATCAAGGACAAGGAT
TTTCTGGACAATGAGGAGAACGAGGACATCCTTGAGGACATTGTCCTGACTCTCACTCTGTTCGAGGACC
GGGAAATGATCGAGGAGAGGCTTAAGACCTACGCCCATCTGTTCGACGATAAAGTGATGAAGCAACTTAA
ACGGAGAAGATATACCGGATGGGGACGCCTTAGCCGCAAACTCATCAACGGAATCCGGGACAAACAGAGC
GGAAAGACCATTCTTGATTTCCTTAAGAGCGACGGATTCGCTAATCGCAACTTCATGCAACTTATCCATG
ATGATTCCCTGACCTTTAAGGAGGACATCCAGAAGGCCCAAGTGTCTGGACAAGGTGACTCACTGCACGA
GCATATCGCAAATCTGGCTGGTTCACCCGCTATTAAGAAGGGTATTCTCCAGACCGTGAAAGTCGTGGAC
GAGCTGGTCAAGGTGATGGGTCGCCATAAACCAGAGAACATTGTCATCGAGATGGCCAGGGAAAACCAGA
CTACCCAGAAGGGACAGAAGAACAGCAGGGAGCGGATGAAAAGAATTGAGGAAGGGATTAAGGAGCTCGG
GTCACAGATCCTTAAAGAGCACCCGGTGGAAAACACCCAGCTTCAGAATGAGAAGCTCTATCTGTACTAC
CTTCAAAATGGACGCGATATGTATGTGGACCAAGAGCTTGATATCAACAGGCTCTCAGACTACGACGTGG
ACGCCATCGTCCCTCAGAGCTTCCTCAAAGACGACTCAATTGACAATAAGGTGCTGACTCGCTCAGACAA
GAACCGGGGAAAGTCAGATAACGTGCCCTCAGAGGAAGTCGTGAAAAAGATGAAGAACTATTGGCGCCAG
CTTCTGAACGCAAAGCTGATCACTCAGCGGAAGTTCGACAATCTCACTAAGGCTGAGAGGGGCGGACTGA
GCGAACTGGACAAAGCAGGATTCATTAAACGGCAACTTGTGGAGACTCGGCAGATTACTAAACATGTCGC
CCAAATCCTTGACTCACGCATGAATACCAAGTACGACGAAAACGACAAACTTATCCGCGAGGTGAAGGTG
ATTACCCTGAAGTCCAAGCTGGTCAGCGATTTCAGAAAGGACTTTCAATTCTACAAAGTGCGGGAGATCA
ATAACTATCATCATGCTCATGACGCATATCTGAATGCCGTGGTGGGAACCGCCCTGATCAAGAAGTACCC
AAAGCTGGAAAGCGAGTTCGTGTACGGAGACTACAAGGTCTACGACGTGCGCAAGATGATTGCCAAATCT
GAGCAGGAGATCGGAAAGGCCACCGCAAAGTACTTCTTCTACAGCAACATCATGAATTTCTTCAAGACCG
AAATCACCCTTGCAAACGGTGAGATCCGGAAGAGGCCGCTCATCGAGACTAATGGGGAGACTGGCGAAAT
CGTGTGGGACAAGGGCAGAGATTTCGCTACCGTGCGCAAAGTGCTTTCTATGCCTCAAGTGAACATCGTG
AAGAAAACCGAGGTGCAAACCGGAGGCTTTTCTAAGGAATCAATCCTCCCCAAGCGCAACTCCGACAAGC
TCATTGCAAGGAAGAAGGATTGGGACCCTAAGAAGTACGGCGGATTCGATTCACCAACTGTGGCTTATTC
TGTCCTGGTCGTGGCTAAGGTGGAAAAAGGAAAGTCTAAGAAGCTCAAGAGCGTGAAGGAACTGCTGGGT
ATCACCATTATGGAGCGCAGCTCCTTCGAGAAGAACCCAATTGACTTTCTCGAAGCCAAAGGTTACAAGG
AAGTCAAGAAGGACCTTATCATCAAGCTCCCAAAGTATAGCCTGTTCGAACTGGAGAATGGGCGGAAGCG
GATGCTCGCCTCCGCTGGCGAACTTCAGAAGGGTAATGAGCTGGCTCTCCCCTCCAAGTACGTGAATTTC
CTCTACCTTGCAAGCCATTACGAGAAGCTGAAGGGGAGCCCCGAGGACAACGAGCAAAAGCAACTGTTTG
TGGAGCAGCATAAGCATTATCTGGACGAGATCATTGAGCAGATTTCCGAGTTTTCTAAACGCGTCATTCT
CGCTGATGCCAACCTCGATAAAGTCCTTAGCGCATACAATAAGCACAGAGACAAACCAATTCGGGAGCAG
GCTGAGAATATCATCCACCTGTTCACCCTCACCAATCTTGGTGCCCCTGCCGCATTCAAGTACTTCGACA
CCACCATCGACCGGAAACGCTATACCTCCACCAAAGAAGTGCTGGACGCCACCCTCATCCACCAGAGCAT
CACCGGACTTTACGAAACTCGGATTGACCTCTCACAGCTCGGAGGGGATGAGGGAGCTGCTAGTGATCCA
AAAAAGAAGAGAAAGGTAGATCCAAAAAAGAAGAGAAAGGTAGATCCAAAAAAGAAGAGAAAGGTAGCTA
GTGACGCGCTGGACGATTTCGATCTCGACATGCTGGGTTCTGATGCCCTCGATGACTTTGACCTGGATAT
GTTGGGAAGCGACGCATTGGATGACTTTGATCTGGACATGCTCGGCTCCGATGCTCTGGACGATTTCGAT
CTCGATATGTTAATTAACGCTAGCGGATCCACCGGTGTCTAGAAAGCTTTGAGGCCGGCCTGCAGGGATC
AGCCTCGACTGTGCCTTCTAGTTGCCAGCCATCTGTTGTTTGCCCCTCCCCCGTGCCTTCCTTGACCCTG
GAAGGTGCCACTCCCACTGTCCTTTCCTAATAAAATGAGGAAATTGCATCGCATTGTCTGAGTAGGTGTC
ATTCTATTCTGGGGGGTGGGGTGGGGCAGGACAGCAAGGGGGAGGATTGGGAAGACAATAGCAGGCATGC
TGGGGATGCGGTGGGCTCTATGGCTTCTGAGGCGGAAAGAACCAGCTGGGGCTCTAGGGGGTATCCCC
[124 nt withheld, positions 4899-5022]
C
[91 nt withheld, positions 5024-5114]
A
[49 nt withheld, positions 5116-5164]
CCTTTGACGTTGGAGTCCACGTTCTTT
[37 nt withheld, positions 5192-5228]
ACCCTATCTCGGTCTATTCTTTTGATTTATAAGGGATTTTGCCGATTTCGGCCTATTGGTTAAAAAATGA
GCTGATTTAACAAAAATTTAACGCGAATTAATTCTGTGGAATGTGTGTCAGTTAGGGTGTGGAAAGTCCC
CAGGCTCCCCAGCAGGCAGAAGTATGCAAAGCATGCATCTCAATTAGTCAGCAACCAGGTGTGGAAAGTC
CCCAGGCTCCCCAGCAGGCAGAAGTATGCAAAGCATGCATCTCAATTAGTCAGCAACCATAGTCCCGCCC
CTAACTCCGCCCATCCCGCCCCTAACTCCGCCCAGTTCCGCCCATTCTCCGCCCCATGGCTGACTAATTT
TTTTTATTTATGCAGAGGCCGAGGCCGCCTCTGCCTCTGAGCTATTCCAGAAGTAGTGAGGAGGCTTTTT
TGGAGGCCTAGGCTTTTGCAAAAAGCTCCCGGGAGCTTGTATATCCATTTTCGGATCTGATCAAGAGACA
GGATGAGGATCGTTTCGCATGATTGAACAAGATGGATTGCACGCAGGTTCTCCGGCCGCTTGGGTGGAGA
GGCTATTCGGCTATGACTGGGCACAACAGACAATCGGCTGCTCTGATGCCGCCGTGTTCCGGCTGTCAGC
GCAGGGGCGCCCGGTTCTTTTTGTCAAGACCGACCTGTCCGGTGCCCTGAATGAACTGCAGGACGAGGCA
GCGCGGCTATCGTGGCTGGCCACGACGGGCGTTCCTTGCGCAGCTGTGCTCGACGTTGTCACTGAAGCGG
GAAGGGACTGGCTGCTATTGGGCGAAGTGCCGGGGCAGGATCTCCTGTCATCTCACCTTGCTCCTGCCGA
GAAAGTATCCATCATGGCTGATGCAATGCGGCGGCTGCATACGCTTGATCCGGCTACCTGCCCATTCGAC
CACCAAGCGAAACATCGCATCGAGCGAGCACGTACTCGGATGGAAGCCGGTCTTGTCGATCAGGATGATC
TGGACGAAGAGCATCAGGGGCTCGCGCCAGCCGAACTGTTCGCCAGGCTCAAGGCGCGCATGCCCGACGG
CGAGGATCTCGTCGTGACCCATGGCGATGCCTGCTTGCCGAATATCATGGTGGAAAATGGCCGCTTTTCT
GGATTCATCGACTGTGGCCGGCTGGGTGTGGCGGACCGCTATCAGGACATAGCGTTGGCTACCCGTGATA
TTGCTGAAGAGCTTGGCGGCGAATGGGCTGACCGCTTCCTCGTGCTTTACGGTATCGCCGCTCCCGATTC
GCAGCGCATCGCCTTCTATCGCCTTCTTGACGAGTTCTTCTGAGCGGGACTCTGGGGTTCGAAATGACCG
ACCAAGCGACGCCCAACCTGCCATCACGAGATTTCGATTCCACCGCCGCCTTCTATGAAAGGTTGGGCTT
CGGAATCGTTTTCCGGGACGCCGGCTGGATGATCCTCCAGCGCGGGGATCTCATGCTGGAGTTCTTCGCC
CACCCCAACTTGTTTATTGCAGCTTATAATGGTTACAAATAAAGCAATAGCATCACAAATTTCACAAATA
AAGCATTTTTTTCACTGCATTCTAGTTGTGGTTTGTCCAAACTCATCAATGTATCTTATCATGTCTGTAT
ACCGTCGACCTCTAGCTAGAGCTTGGCGTAATCATGGTCATAGCTGTTTCCTGTGTGAAATTGTTATCCG
CTCACAATTCCACACAACATACGAGCCGGAAGCATAAAGTGTAAAGCCTGGGGTGCCTAATGAGTGAGCT
AACTCACATTAATTGCGTTGCGCTCACTGCCCGCTTTCCAGTCGGGAAACCTGTCGTGCCAGCTGCATTA
ATGAATCGGCCAACGCGCGGGGAGAGGCGGTTTGCGTATTGGGCGCTCTTCCGCTTCCTCGCTCACTGAC
TCGCTGCGCTCGGTCGTTCGGCTGCGGCGAGCGGTATCAGCTCACTCAAAGGCGGTAATACGGTTATCCA
CAGAATCAGGGGATAACGCAGGAAAGAACATGTGAGCAAAAGGCCAGCAAAAGGCCAGGAACCGTAAAAA
GGCCGCGTTGCTGGCGTTTTTCCATAGGCTCCGCCCCCCTGACGAGCATCACAAAAATCGACGCTCAAGT
CAGAGGTGGCGAAACCCGACAGGACTATAAAGATACCAGGCGTTTCCCCCTGGAAGCTCCCTCGTGCGCT
CTCCTGTTCCGACCCTGCCGCTTACCGGATACCTGTCCGCCTTTCTCCCTTCGGGAAGCGTGGCGCTTTC
TCATAGCTCACGCTGTAGGTATCTCAGTTCGGTGTAGGTCGTTCGCTCCAAGCTGGGCTGTGTGCACGAA
CCCCCCGTTCAGCCCGACCGCTGCGCCTTATCCGGTAACTATCGTCTTGAGTCCAACCCGGTAAGACACG
ACTTATCGCCACTGGCAGCAGCCACTGGTAACAGGATTAGCAGAGCGAGGTATGTAGGCGGTGCTACAGA
GTTCTTGAAGTGGTGGCCTAACTACGGCTACACTAGAAGAACAGTATTTGGTATCTGCGCTCTGCTGAAG
CCAGTTACCTTCGGAAAAAGAGTTGGTAGCTCTTGATCCGGCAAACAAACCACCGCTGGTAGCGGTGGTT
TTTTTGTTTGCAAGCAGCAGATTACGCGCAGAAAAAAAGGATCTCAAGAAGATCCTTTGATCTTTTCTAC
GGGGTCTGACGCTCAGTGGAACGAAAACTCACGTTAAGGGATTTTGGTCATGAGATTATCAAAAAGGATC
TTCACCTAGATCCTTTTAAATTAAAAATGAAGTTTTAAATCAATCTAAAGTATATATGAGTAAACTTGGT
CTGACAGTTACCAATGCTTAATCAGTGAGGCACCTATCTCAGCGATCTGTCTATTTCGTTCATCCATAGT
TGCCTGACTCCCCGTCGTGTAGATAACTACGATACGGGAGGGCTTACCATCTGGCCCCAGTGCTGCAATG
ATACCGCGAGACCCACGCTCACCGGCTCCAGATTTATCAGCAATAAACCAGCCAGCCGGAAGGGCCGAGC
GCAGAAGTGGTCCTGCAACTTTATCCGCCTCCATCCAGTCTATTAATTGTTGCCGGGAAGCTAGAGTAAG
TAGTTCGCCAGTTAATAGTTTGCGCAACGTTGTTGCCATTGCTACAGGCATCGTGGTGTCACGCTCGTCG
TTTGGTATGGCTTCATTCAGCTCCGGTTCCCAACGATCAAGGCGAGTTACATGATCCCCCATGTTGTGCA
AAAAAGCGGTTAGCTCCTTCGGTCCTCCGATCGTTGTCAGAAGTAAGTTGGCCGCAGTGTTATCACTCAT
GGTTATGGCAGCACTGCATAATTCTCTTACTGTCATGCCATCCGTAAGATGCTTTTCTGTGACTGGTGAG
TACTCAACCAAGTCATTCTGAGAATAGTGTATGCGGCGACCGAGTTGCTCTTGCCCGGCGTCAATACGGG
ATAATACCGCGCCACATAGCAGAACTTTAAAAGTGCTCATCATTGGAAAACGTTCTTCGGGGCGAAAACT
CTCAAGGATCTTACCGCTGTTGAGATCCAGTTCGATGTAACCCACTCGTGCACCCAACTGATCTTCAGCA
TCTTTTACTTTCACCAGCGTTTCTGGGTGAGCAAAAACAGGAAGGCAAAATGCCGCAAAAAAGGGAATAA
GGGCGACACGGAAATGTTGAATACTCATACTCTTCCTTTTTCAATATTATTGAAGCATTTATCAGGGTTA
TTGTCTCATGAGCGGATACATATTTGAATGTATTTAGAAAAATAAACAAATAGGGGTTCCGCGCACATTT
CCCCGAAAAGTGCCACCTGACGTCGACGGATCGGGAGATCTCCACGCGTGGTACCCTCGAGTTGACATTG
ATTATTGAGTAGTTATTAATAGTAATCAATTACGGGGTCATTAGTTCATAGCCCATATATGGAGTTCCGC
GTTACATAACTTACGGTAAATGGCCCGCCTGGCTGACCGCCCAACGACCCCCGCCCATTGACGTCAATAA
TGACGTATGTTCCCATAGTAACGCCAATAGGGACTTTCCATTGACGTCAATGGGTGGAGTATTTACGGTA
AACTGCCCACTTGGCAGTACATCAAGTGTATCATATGCCAAGTACGCCCCCTATTGACGTCAATGACGGT
AAATGGCCCGCCTGGCATTATGCCCAGTACATGACCTTATGGGACTTTCCTACTTGGCAGTACATCTACG
TATTAGTCATCGCTATTACCATGGTGATGCGGTTTTGGCAGTACATCAATGGGCGTGGATAGCGGTTTGA
CTCACGGGGATTTCCAAGTCTCCACCCCATTGACGTCAATGG
